>Addgene plasmid #15791 | pDEST17-UbE2G2 | addgene full sequence | sequence record 370091 | Addgene NGS Result
TAATACGACTCACTATAGGGAGACCACAACGGTTTCCCTCTAGAAATAATTTTGTTTAACTTTAAGAAGG
AGATATACATATGCGGGGTTCTCATCATCATCATCATCATGGTATGGCTAGCATGACTGGTGGACAGCAA
ATGGGTCGGGATCTGTACGACGATGACGATAAGGATCCGAGCTCGAGATCTGCAGATCAAACAAGTTTGT
ACAAAAAAGTTGGCATGGCGGGGACCGCGCTCAAGAGGCTGATGGCCGAGTACAAACAATTAACACTGAA
TCCTCCGGAAGGAATTGTAGCAGGCCCCATGAATGAAGAGAACTTTTTTGAATGGGAGGCATTGATCATG
GGCCCAGAAGACACCTGCTTTGAGTTTGGTGTTTTTCCTGCCATCCTGAGTTTCCCACTTGATTACCCGT
TAAGTCCCCCAAAGATGAGATTTACCTGTGAGATGTTTCATCCCAACATCTACCCTGATGGGAGAGTCTG
CATTTCCATCCTCCACGCGCCAGGCGATGACCCCATGGGCTACGAGAGCAGCGCGGAGCGGTGGAGTCCT
GTGCAGAGTGTGGAGAAGATCCTGCTGTCGGTGGTGAGCATGCTGGCAGAGCCCAATGACGAAAGTGGAG
CTAACGTGGATGCGTCCAAAATGTGGCGCGATGACCGGGAGCAGTTCTATAAGATTGCCAAGCAGATCGT
CCAGAAGTCTCTGGGACTGTGCCCAACTTTCTTGTACAAAGTGGTTCGATCTGGTACCATGGAATTCGAA
GCTTGATCCGGCTGCTAACAAAGCCCGAAAGGAAGCTGAGTTGGCTGCTGCCACCGCTGAGCAATAACTA
GCATAACCCCTTGGGGCCTCTAAACGGGTCTTGAGGGGTTTTTTGCTGAAAGGAGGAACTATATCCGGAT
CTGGCGTAATAGCGAAGAGGCCCGCACCGATCGCCCTTCCCAACAGTTGCGCAGCCTGAATGGCGAATGG
G
[124 nt withheld, positions 982-1105]
C
[91 nt withheld, positions 1107-1197]
A
[49 nt withheld, positions 1199-1247]
CCTTTGACGTTGGAGTCCACGTTCTTT
[37 nt withheld, positions 1275-1311]
ACCCTATCTCGGTCTATTCTTTTGATTTATAAGGGATTTTGCCGATTTCGGCCTATTGGTTAAAAAATGA
GCTGATTTAACAAAAATTTAACGCGAATTTTAACAAAATATTAACGCTTACAATTTAGGTGGCACTTTTC
GGGGAAATGTGCGCGGAACCCCTATTTGTTTATTTTTCTAAATACATTCAAATATGTATCCGCTCATGAG
ACAATAACCCTGATAAATGCTTCAATAATATTGAAAAAGGAAGAGTATGAGTATTCAACATTTCCGTGTC
GCCCTTATTCCCTTTTTTGCGGCATTTTGCCTTCCTGTTTTTGCTCACCCAGAAACGCTGGTGAAAGTAA
AAGATGCTGAAGATCAGTTGGGTGCACGAGTGGGTTACATCGAACTGGATCTCAACAGCGGTAAGATCCT
TGAGAGTTTTCGCCCCGAAGAACGTTTTCCAATGATGAGCACTTTTAAAGTTCTGCTATGTGGCGCGGTA
TTATCCCGTATTGACGCCGGGCAAGAGCAACTCGGTCGCCGCATACACTATTCTCAGAATGACTTGGTTG
AGTACTCACCAGTCACAGAAAAGCATCTTACGGATGGCATGACAGTAAGAGAATTATGCAGTGCTGCCAT
AACCATGAGTGATAACACTGCGGCCAACTTACTTCTGACAACGATCGGAGGACCGAAGGAGCTAACCGCT
TTTTTGCACAACATGGGGGATCATGTAACTCGCCTTGATCGTTGGGAACCGGAGCTGAATGAAGCCATAC
CAAACGACGAGCGTGACACCACGATGCCTGTAGCAATGGCAACAACGTTGCGCAAACTATTAACTGGCGA
ACTACTTACTCTAGCTTCCCGGCAACAATTAATAGACTGGATGGAGGCGGATAAAGTTGCAGGACCACTT
CTGCGCTCGGCCCTTCCGGCTGGCTGGTTTATTGCTGATAAATCTGGAGCCGGTGAGCGTGGGTCTCGCG
GTATCATTGCAGCACTGGGGCCAGATGGTAAGCCCTCCCGTATCGTAGTTATCTACACGACGGGGAGTCA
GGCAACTATGGATGAACGAAATAGACAGATCGCTGAGATAGGTGCCTCACTGATTAAGCATTGGTAACTG
TCAGACCAAGTTTACTCATATATACTTTAGATTGATTTAAAACTTCATTTTTAATTTAAAAGGATCTAGG
TGAAGATCCTTTTTGATAATCTCATGACCAAAATCCCTTAACGTGAGTTTTCGTTCCACTGAGCGTCAGA
CCCCGTAGAAAAGATCAAAGGATCTTCTTGAGATCCTTTTTTTCTGCGCGTAATCTGCTGCTTGCAAACA
AAAAAACCACCGCTACCAGCGGTGGTTTGTTTGCCGGATCAAGAGCTACCAACTCTTTTTCCGAAGGTAA
CTGGCTTCAGCAGAGCGCAGATACCAAATACTGTTCTTCTAGTGTAGCCGTAGTTAGGCCACCACTTCAA
GAACTCTGTAGCACCGCCTACATACCTCGCTCTGCTAATCCTGTTACCAGTGGCTGCTGCCAGTGGCGAT
AAGTCGTGTCTTACCGGGTTGGACTCAAGACGATAGTTACCGGATAAGGCGCAGCGGTCGGGCTGAACGG
GGGGTTCGTGCACACAGCCCAGCTTGGAGCGAACGACCTACACCGAACTGAGATACCTACAGCGTGAGCT
ATGAGAAAGCGCCACGCTTCCCGAAGGGAGAAAGGCGGACAGGTATCCGGTAAGCGGCAGGGTCGGAACA
GGAGAGCGCACGAGGGAGCTTCCAGGGGGAAACGCCTGGTATCTTTATAGTCCTGTCGGGTTTCGCCACC
TCTGACTTGAGCGTCGATTTTTGTGATGCTCGTCAGGGGGGCGGAGCCTATGGAAAAACGCCAGCAACGC
GGCCTTTTTACGGTTCCTGGCCTTTTGCTGGCCTTTTGCTCACATGTTCTTTCCTGCGTTATCCCCTGAT
TCTGTGGATAACCGTATTACCGCCTTTGAGTGAGCTGATACCGCTCGCCGCAGCCGAACGACCGAGCGCA
GCGAGTCAGTGAGCGAGGAAGCGGAAGAGCGCCCAATACGCAAACCGCCTCTCCCCGCGCGTTGGCCGAT
TCATTAATGCAGGATCTCGATCCCGCGAAAT
Features (pLannotate 1.2.2; 16 found; start..end, strand, type, name):
      1..19      +  promoter       T7 promoter: promoter for bacteriophage T7 RNA polymerase
     51..73      +  RBS            RBS: efficient ribosome binding site from bacteriophage T7 gene 10 (Olins and Rangwala, 1989)
     93..113     +  CDS            capTEV™ (fragment): composite tag for in vivo biotinylation, TEV protease cleavage, and 6xHis tagging
    114..146     +  CDS            T7 tag (gene 10 leader): leader peptide from bacteriophage T7 gene 10 promotes efficient translation in E. coli
    150..173     +  CDS            Xpress™ tag: Xpress™ epitope tag, including an enterokinase recognition and cleavage site
    202..219     +  protein_bind   attB1 (fragment): mutant version of attB; core recombination site for the Gateway® BP reaction BP Clonase™
    225..719     +  CDS            UBE2G2: UB2G2_HUMAN - Also known as UBC7 From Homo sapiens (Human).
    722..745     -  protein_bind   attB2: mutant version of attB; recombination site for the Gateway® BP reaction BP Clonase™
    781..830     +  CDS            SET1 (fragment): solubility-enhancement tag derived from T7 phage gene 10B
    838..885     +  terminator     T7 terminator: transcription terminator for bacteriophage T7 RNA polymerase
    911..977     +  CDS            lacZα (fragment): LacZα fragment of β-galactosidase; lacZ fragment
    982..1410    +  rep_origin     f1 ori (sequence partly withheld): f1 bacteriophage origin of replication; arrow indicates direction of (+) strand synthesis
   1463..1567    +  promoter       AmpR promoter: bla
   1568..2428    +  CDS            AmpR: β-lactamase; bla; confers resistance to ampicillin, carbenicillin, and related antibiotics
   2599..3187    +  rep_origin     ori: high-copy-number ColE1/pMB1/pBR322/pUC origin of replication
   3370..3423    +  CDS            lacI (fragment): lac repressor; lacI; The lac repressor binds to the lac operator to inhibit transcription in E. coli. This inhibition can be relieved by adding lactose or isopropyl-β-D-thiogalactopyranoside (IPTG).
