[The description below was written by a language model from this plasmid's Addgene catalogue record and pLannotate feature annotations shown in this document.]
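Description:
pDEST17-UbE2G2 is a bacterial expression plasmid carrying the human ubiquitin-conjugating (E2) enzyme UBE2G2, also known as UBC7, placed by Gateway recombination into what the catalogue lists as the Invitrogen pDEST17 destination backbone. The roughly 0.5 kb open reading frame is flanked by attB1 and attB2 sites, the scars left by the Gateway reaction. Transcription is driven by a T7 promoter with the efficient phage T7 gene 10 ribosome binding site upstream and a T7 terminator downstream, so expression requires an E. coli host that supplies T7 RNA polymerase. The catalogue records an N-terminal His tag contributed by the backbone, which allows purification of the recombinant enzyme by metal-affinity chromatography. Propagation relies on a ColE1/pMB1-type origin and selection on the β-lactamase (AmpR) gene conferring ampicillin resistance. An f1 origin is also annotated.

The sequenced record does not fully match the catalogue description. It is about 3.4 kb, whereas a 4.9 kb backbone plus the insert would be larger. The N-terminal leader is annotated with a His-containing tag fragment, followed by a T7 gene 10 leader and an Xpress epitope with an enterokinase site, elements not mentioned in the catalogue fields. The origin is annotated as a high-copy type, while the catalogue lists low copy. The short lacZα, lacI and SET1 matches are fragments and probably vector remnants rather than functional genes. The associated publication concerns E1 activating enzymes and differential charging of E2 enzymes with ubiquitin, which suggests the plasmid was made to produce purified His-tagged UBE2G2 for in vitro ubiquitin-charging or conjugation assays.
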