Addgene plasmid #15791: pDEST17-UbE2G2
Depositing lab: Wade Harper. Depositing organization: Harvard Medical School. Publication: Dual E1 activation systems for ubiquitin differentially regulate E2 enzyme charging. Jin J, Li X, Gygi SP, Harper JW. Nature. 2007 Jun 28. 447(7148):1135-8. 10.1038/nature05902 PubMed 17597759.
Backbone
  Vector backbone: pDEST17
  Backbone manufacturer: Invitrogen
  Backbone size w/o insert (bp): 4900
  Vector type: Bacterial Expression
Growth in bacteria
  Bacterial resistance: Ampicillin, 100 μg/mL
  Growth temperature: 37°C
  Growth strain: DH5alpha
  Copy number: Low Copy
Gene/Insert
  Gene/Insert name: Ubiquitin conjugating enzyme UbE2G2 (alt name: UbE2G2)
  Species: H. sapiens (human)
  Insert size (bp): 498
  GenBank ID: NM_003343
  Entrez Gene: UBE2G2 (a.k.a. UBC7)
  Tag / fusion protein: His (N terminal on backbone)
  Cloning method: Gateway Cloning
  Sequencing primers: 5′ T7
Terms and licenses: Academic/Nonprofit Terms; Industry Terms: Not Available to Industry
How to cite: pDEST17-UbE2G2 was a gift from Wade Harper (Addgene plasmid # 15791 ; http://n2t.net/addgene:15791 ; RRID:Addgene_15791)
