>Addgene plasmid #15791 | pDEST17-UbE2G2 | depositor partial sequence | sequence record 8344 | Author sequence
ATGGCGGGGACCGCGCTCAAGAGGCTGATGGCCGAGTACAAACAATTAACACTGAATCCTCCGGAAGGAA
TTGTAGCAGGCCCCATGAATGAAGAGAACTTTTTTGAATGGGAGGCATTGATCATGGGCCCAGAAGACAC
CTGCTTTGAGTTTGGTGTTTTTCCTGCCATCCTGAGTTTCCCACTTGATTACCCGTTAAGTCCCCCAAAG
ATGAGATTTACCTGTGAGATGTTTCATCCCAACATCTACCCTGATGGGAGAGTCTGCATTTCCATCCTCC
ACGCGCCAGGCGATGACCCCATGGGCTACGAGAGCAGCGCGGAGCGGTGGAGTCCTGTGCAGAGTGTGGA
GAAGATCCTGCTGTCGGTGGTGAGCATGCTGGCAGAGCCCAATGACGAAAGTGGAGCTAACGTGGATGCG
TCCAAAATGTGGCGCGATGACCGGGAGCAGTTCTATAAGATTGCCAAGCAGATCGTCCAGAAGTCTCTGG
GACTGTGA
