>Addgene plasmid #15791 | pDEST17-UbE2G2 | addgene partial sequence | sequence record 22249 | T7 5'-TAATACGACTCACTATAGGG-3'
TTTACTTTAAGAAGGAGATATACATATGGCGGGGTTCTCATCATCATCATCATCATGGTATGGCTAGCAT
GACTGGTGGACAGCAAATGGGTCGGGATCTGTACGACGATGACGATAAGGATCCGAGCTCGAGATCTGCA
GATCAAACAAGTTTGTACAAAAAAGTTGGCATGGCGGGGACCGCGCTCAAGAGGCTGATGGCCGAGTACA
AACAATTAACACTGAATCCTCCGGAAGGAATTGTAGCAGGCCCCATGAATGAAGAGAACTTTTTTGAATG
GGAGGCATTGATCATGGGCCCAGAAGACACCTGCTTTGAGTTTGGTGTTTTTCCTGCCATCCTGAGTTTC
CCACTTGATTACCCGTTAAGTCCCCCAAAGATGAGATTTACCTGTGAGATGTTTCATCCCAACATCTACC
CTGATGGGAGAGTCTGCATTTCCATCCTCCACGCGCCAGGCGATGACCCCATGGGCTACGAGAGCAGCGC
GGAGCGGTGGAGTCCTGTGCAGAGTGTGGAGAAGATCCTGCTGTCGGTGGTGAGCATGCTGGCAGAGCCC
AATGACGAAAGTGGAGCTAACGTGGATGCGTCCAAAATGTGGCGCGATGACCGGGAGCAGTTCTATAAGA
TTGCCAAGC
